Addgene plasmid #82936: pDONR223_CFLAR_WT_V5
Purpose: Gateway Donor vector containing CFLAR, used as an over expression control for gene expression analysis. Part of the Target Accelerator Plasmid Collection.
Depositing lab: Jesse Boehm & Matthew Meyerson & David Root. Depositing organization: Broad Institute. Publication: High-throughput Phenotyping of Lung Cancer Somatic Mutations. Berger AH, Brooks AN, Wu X, Shrestha Y, Chouinard C, Piccioni F, Bagul M, Kamburov A, Imielinski M, Hogstrom L, Zhu C, Yang X, Pantel S, Sakai R, Watson J, Kaplan N, Campbell JD, Singh S, Root DE, Narayan R, Natoli T, Lahr DL, Tirosh I, Tamayo P, Getz G, Wong B, Doench J, Subramanian A, Golub TR, Meyerson M, Boehm JS. Cancer Cell. 2016 Aug 8;30(2):214-28. doi: 10.1016/j.ccell.2016.06.022. Epub 2016 Jul 28. PubMed 27478040.
Backbone
  Vector backbone: pDONR223
  Backbone manufacturer: Invitrogen
  Vector type: Gateway Entry vector
Growth in bacteria
  Bacterial resistance: Spectinomycin, 50 μg/mL
  Growth temperature: 37°C
  Growth strain: DH5alpha
  Copy number: High Copy
Gene/Insert
  Gene/Insert name: CFLAR (alt name: NM_003879)
  Species: H. sapiens (human)
  Entrez Gene: CFLAR (a.k.a. CASH, CASP8AP1, CLARP, Casper, FLAME, FLAME-1, FLAME1, FLIP, I-FLICE, MRIT, c-FLIP, c-FLIPL, c-FLIPR, c-FLIPS, cFLIP)
  Promoter: None
  Cloning method: Gateway Cloning
  Sequencing primers: 5′ M13pUC-fwd; 3′ M13-Rev
Terms and licenses: Academic/Nonprofit Terms; Industry Terms: Not Available to Industry
Depositor comments: Open state: NO stop codon immediately follows insert
How to cite: pDONR223_CFLAR_WT_V5 was a gift from Jesse Boehm & Matthew Meyerson & David Root (Addgene plasmid # 82936 ; http://n2t.net/addgene:82936 ; RRID:Addgene_82936)
