[The description below was written by a language model from this plasmid's Addgene catalogue record and pLannotate feature annotations shown in this document.]
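Description:
pDONR223_CFLAR_WT_V5 is a Gateway entry clone built on the Invitrogen pDONR223 backbone and carrying the wild-type human CFLAR open reading frame (reference transcript NM_003879), which encodes c-FLIP, a regulator of death-receptor apoptosis that acts at the death-inducing signalling complex to limit caspase-8 recruitment and processing. The sequenced plasmid is 4,230 nt. It is propagated in E. coli from a high-copy ColE1/pUC-type origin and selected with spectinomycin through the aadA (SmR) aminoglycoside adenylyltransferase gene. Short annotated fragments of an integron Pc promoter and a gentamicin resistance gene lie just upstream of this marker, and small lacI and lacZα fragments also appear to be backbone remnants.

The CFLAR coding sequence (about 1.4 kb) sits between two attL recombination sites, annotated by the software as attL3 and attL2, so it can be moved by an LR Clonase reaction into any compatible destination vector. rrnB T1 and T2 terminators upstream of the cassette insulate the insert from read-through transcription, and a T7 promoter lies beyond the downstream attL site, oriented towards the insert. There is no promoter for expressing the gene in this plasmid, so expression depends on the destination vector. The insert is in the "open" configuration, with no stop codon immediately after the ORF, which allows in-frame fusion to a C-terminal tag supplied by the destination vector. The "V5" in the name presumably refers to this, since no V5 tag is annotated in the entry clone itself. The clone belongs to the Target Accelerator Plasmid Collection and served as an overexpression control for gene expression analysis in a high-throughput study of lung cancer somatic mutations.
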