Features (pLannotate 1.2.2; 12 found; start..end, strand, type, name):
      4..22      -  promoter       T7 promoter: promoter for bacteriophage T7 RNA polymerase
    212..235     +  promoter       Pc promoter (fragment): intI1 (promoter lies within the coding sequence); class 1 integron promoter
    411..467     +  CDS            GmR (fragment): gentamycin acetyltransferase; aacC1; confers resistance to gentamycin
    474..1265    +  CDS            SmR: aminoglycoside adenylyltransferase (Murphy, 1985); aadA; confers resistance to spectinomycin and streptomycin
   1358..1946    +  rep_origin     ori: high-copy-number ColE1/pMB1/pBR322/pUC origin of replication
   2129..2221    +  CDS            lacI (fragment): lac repressor; lacI; The lac repressor binds to the lac operator to inhibit transcription in E. coli. This inhibition can be relieved by adding lactose or isopropyl-β-D-thiogalactopyranoside (IPTG).
   2276..2303    -  terminator     rrnB T2 terminator: transcription terminator T2 from the E. coli rrnB gene
   2435..2478    +  terminator     rrnB T1 terminator: Escherichia coli rrnB; transcription terminator T1 from the E. coli rrnB gene
   2525..2561    -  CDS            lacZα (fragment): LacZα fragment of β-galactosidase; lacZ fragment
   2578..2673    +  protein_bind   attL3: mutant version of attL; recombination site for the Gateway® LR reaction LR Clonase™
   2676..4115    +  CDS            CFLAR: CFLAR_HUMAN - Also known as CASH, CASP8AP1, CLARP, MRIT. Experimental evidence at protein level: Swiss-Prot protein existence level 1. Apoptosis regulator protein which may function as a crucial link between cell survival and cell death pathways in mammalian cells. Acts as an inhibitor of TNFRSF6 mediated apoptosis. A proteolytic fragment (p43) is likely retained in the death-inducing signaling complex (DISC) thereby blocking further recruitment and processing of caspase-8 at the complex. Full length and shorter isoforms have been shown either to induce apoptosis or to reduce TNFRSF-triggered
   4117..4216    -  protein_bind   attL2: mutant version of attL; recombination site for the Gateway® LR reaction LR Clonase™
>Addgene plasmid #82936 | pDONR223_CFLAR_WT_V5 | addgene full sequence | sequence record 162399 | Addgene NGS result
TCCCCTATAGTGAGTCGTATTACATGGTCATAGCTGTTTCCTGGCAGCTCTGGCCCGTGTCTCAAAATCT
CTGATGTTACATTGCACAAGATAAAAATATATCATCATGCCTCCTCTAGACCAGCCAGGACAGAAATGCC
TCGACTTCGCTGCTACCCAAGGTTGCCGGGTGACGCACACCGTGGAAACGGATGAAGGCACGAACCCAGT
GGACATAAGCCTGTTCGGTTCGTAAGCTGTAATGCAAGTAGCGTATGCGCTCACGCAACTGGTCCAGAAC
CTTGACCGAACGCAGCGGTGGTAACGGCGCAGTGGCGGTTTTCATGGCTTGTTATGACTGTTTTTTTGGG
GTACAGTCTATGCCTCGGGCATCCAAGCAGCAAGCGCGTTACGCCGTGGGTCGATGTTTGATGTTATGGA
GCAGCAACGATGTTACGCAGCAGGGCAGTCGCCCTAAAACAAAGTTAAACATTATGAGGGAAGCGGTGAT
CGCCGAAGTATCGACTCAACTATCAGAGGTAGTTGGCGTCATCGAGCGCCATCTCGAACCGACGTTGCTG
GCCGTACATTTGTACGGCTCCGCAGTGGATGGCGGCCTGAAGCCACACAGTGATATTGATTTGCTGGTTA
CGGTGACCGTAAGGCTTGATGAAACAACGCGGCGAGCTTTGATCAACGACCTTTTGGAAACTTCGGCTTC
CCCTGGAGAGAGCGAGATTCTCCGCGCTGTAGAAGTCACCATTGTTGTGCACGACGACATCATTCCGTGG
CGTTATCCAGCTAAGCGCGAACTGCAATTTGGAGAATGGCAGCGCAATGACATTCTTGCAGGTATCTTCG
AGCCAGCCACGATCGACATTGATCTGGCTATCTTGCTGACAAAAGCAAGAGAACATAGCGTTGCCTTGGT
AGGTCCAGCGGCGGAGGAACTCTTTGATCCGGTTCCTGAACAGGATCTATTTGAGGCGCTAAATGAAACC
TTAACGCTATGGAACTCGCCGCCCGACTGGGCTGGCGATGAGCGAAATGTAGTGCTTACGTTGTCCCGCA
TTTGGTACAGCGCAGTAACCGGCAAAATCGCGCCGAAGGATGTCGCTGCCGACTGGGCAATGGAGCGCCT
GCCGGCCCAGTATCAGCCCGTCATACTTGAAGCTAGACAGGCTTATCTTGGACAAGAAGAAGATCGCTTG
GCCTCGCGCGCAGATCAGTTGGAAGAATTTGTCCACTACGTGAAAGGCGAGATCACCAAGGTAGTCGGCA
AATAACCCTCGAGCCACCCATGACCAAAATCCCTTAACGTGAGTTACGCGTCGTTCCACTGAGCGTCAGA
CCCCGTAGAAAAGATCAAAGGATCTTCTTGAGATCCTTTTTTTCTGCGCGTAATCTGCTGCTTGCAAACA
AAAAAACCACCGCTACCAGCGGTGGTTTGTTTGCCGGATCAAGAGCTACCAACTCTTTTTCCGAAGGTAA
CTGGCTTCAGCAGAGCGCAGATACCAAATACTGTTCTTCTAGTGTAGCCGTAGTTAGGCCACCACTTCAA
GAACTCTGTAGCACCGCCTACATACCTCGCTCTGCTAATCCTGTTACCAGTGGCTGCTGCCAGTGGCGAT
AAGTCGTGTCTTACCGGGTTGGACTCAAGACGATAGTTACCGGATAAGGCGCAGCGGTCGGGCTGAACGG
GGGGTTCGTGCACACAGCCCAGCTTGGAGCGAACGACCTACACCGAACTGAGATACCTACAGCGTGAGCT
ATGAGAAAGCGCCACGCTTCCCGAAGGGAGAAAGGCGGACAGGTATCCGGTAAGCGGCAGGGTCGGAACA
GGAGAGCGCACGAGGGAGCTTCCAGGGGGAAACGCCTGGTATCTTTATAGTCCTGTCGGGTTTCGCCACC
TCTGACTTGAGCGTCGATTTTTGTGATGCTCGTCAGGGGGGCGGAGCCTATGGAAAAACGCCAGCAACGC
GGCCTTTTTACGGTTCCTGGCCTTTTGCTGGCCTTTTGCTCACATGTTCTTTCCTGCGTTATCCCCTGAT
TCTGTGGATAACCGTATTACCGCCTTTGAGTGAGCTGATACCGCTCGCCGCAGCCGAACGACCGAGCGCA
GCGAGTCAGTGAGCGAGGAAGCGGAAGAGCGCCCAATACGCAAACCGCCTCTCCCCGCGCGTTGGCCGAT
TCATTAATGCAGCTGGCACGACAGGTTTCCCGACTGGAAAGCGGGCAGTGAGCGCAACGCAATTAATACG
CGTACCGCTAGCCAGGAAGAGTTTGTAGAAACGCAAAAAGGCCATCCGTCAGGATGGCCTTCTGCTTAGT
TTGATGCCTGGCAGTTTATGGCGGGCGTCCTGCCCGCCACCCTCCGGGCCGTTGCTTCACAACGTTCAAA
TCCGCTCCCGGCGGATTTGTCCTACTCAGGAGAGCGTTCACCGACAAACAACAGATAAAACGAAAGGCCC
AGTCTTCCGACTGAGCCTTTCGTTTTATTTGATGCCTGGCAGTTCCCTACTCTCGCGTTAACGCTAGCAT
GGATGTTTTCCCAGTCACGACGTTGTAAAACGACGGCCAGTCTTAAGCTCGGGCCCCAAATAATGATTTT
ATTTTGACTGATAGTGACCTGTTCGTTGCAACAAATTGATGAGCAATGCTTTTTTATAATGCCAACTTTG
TACAAAAAAGTTGGCATGTCTGCTGAAGTCATCCATCAGGTTGAAGAAGCACTTGATACAGATGAGAAGG
AGATGCTGCTCTTTTTGTGCCGGGATGTTGCTATAGATGTGGTTCCACCTAATGTCAGGGACCTTCTGGA
TATTTTACGGGAAAGAGGTAAGCTGTCTGTCGGGGACTTGGCTGAACTGCTCTACAGAGTGAGGCGATTT
GACCTGCTCAAACGTATCTTGAAGATGGACAGAAAAGCTGTGGAGACCCACCTGCTCAGGAACCCTCACC
TTGTTTCGGACTATAGAGTGCTGATGGCAGAGATTGGTGAGGATTTGGATAAATCTGATGTGTCCTCATT
AATTTTCCTCATGAAGGATTACATGGGCCGAGGCAAGATAAGCAAGGAGAAGAGTTTCTTGGACCTTGTG
GTTGAGTTGGAGAAACTAAATCTGGTTGCCCCAGATCAACTGGATTTATTAGAAAAATGCCTAAAGAACA
TCCACAGAATAGACCTGAAGACAAAAATCCAGAAGTACAAGCAGTCTGTTCAAGGAGCAGGGACAAGTTA
CAGGAATGTTCTCCAAGCAGCAATCCAAAAGAGTCTCAAGGATCCTTCAAATAACTTCAGGCTCCATAAT
GGGAGAAGTAAAGAACAAAGACTTAAGGAACAGCTTGGCGCTCAACAAGAACCAGTGAAGAAATCCATTC
AGGAATCAGAAGCTTTTTTGCCTCAGAGCATACCTGAAGAGAGATACAAGATGAAGAGCAAGCCCCTAGG
AATCTGCCTGATAATCGATTGCATTGGCAATGAGACAGAGCTTCTTCGAGACACCTTCACTTCCCTGGGC
TATGAAGTCCAGAAATTCTTGCATCTCAGTATGCATGGTATATCCCAGATTCTTGGCCAATTTGCCTGTA
TGCCCGAGCACCGAGACTACGACAGCTTTGTGTGTGTCCTGGTGAGCCGAGGAGGCTCCCAGAGTGTGTA
TGGTGTGGATCAGACTCACTCAGGGCTCCCCCTGCATCACATCAGGAGGATGTTCATGGGAGATTCATGC
CCTTATCTAGCAGGGAAGCCAAAGATGTTTTTTATTCAGAACTATGTGGTGTCAGAGGGCCAGCTGGAGG
ACAGCAGCCTCTTGGAGGTGGATGGGCCAGCGATGAAGAATGTGGAATTCAAGGCTCAGAAGCGAGGGCT
GTGCACAGTTCACCGAGAAGCTGACTTCTTCTGGAGCCTGTGTACTGCGGACATGTCCCTGCTGGAGCAG
TCTCACAGCTCACCATCCCTGTACCTGCAGTGCCTCTCCCAGAAACTGAGACAAGAAAGAAAACGCCCAC
TCCTGGATCTTCACATTGAACTCAATGGCTACATGTATGATTGGAACAGCAGAGTTTCTGCCAAGGAGAA
ATATTATGTCTGGCTGCAGCACACTCTGAGAAAGAAACTTATCCTCTCCTACACATACCCAACTTTCTTG
TACAAAGTTGGCATTATAAGAAAGCATTGCTTATCAATTTGTTGCAACGAACAGGTCACTATCAGTCAAA
ATAAAATCATTATTTGCCATCCAGCTGATA
