>Addgene plasmid #82936 | pDONR223_CFLAR_WT_V5 | depositor partial sequence | sequence record 157662 | Insert sequence
ATGTCTGCTGAAGTCATCCATCAGGTTGAAGAAGCACTTGATACAGATGAGAAGGAGATGCTGCTCTTTT
TGTGCCGGGATGTTGCTATAGATGTGGTTCCACCTAATGTCAGGGACCTTCTGGATATTTTACGGGAAAG
AGGTAAGCTGTCTGTCGGGGACTTGGCTGAACTGCTCTACAGAGTGAGGCGATTTGACCTGCTCAAACGT
ATCTTGAAGATGGACAGAAAAGCTGTGGAGACCCACCTGCTCAGGAACCCTCACCTTGTTTCGGACTATA
GAGTGCTGATGGCAGAGATTGGTGAGGATTTGGATAAATCTGATGTGTCCTCATTAATTTTCCTCATGAA
GGATTACATGGGCCGAGGCAAGATAAGCAAGGAGAAGAGTTTCTTGGACCTTGTGGTTGAGTTGGAGAAA
CTAAATCTGGTTGCCCCAGATCAACTGGATTTATTAGAAAAATGCCTAAAGAACATCCACAGAATAGACC
TGAAGACAAAAATCCAGAAGTACAAGCAGTCTGTTCAAGGAGCAGGGACAAGTTACAGGAATGTTCTCCA
AGCAGCAATCCAAAAGAGTCTCAAGGATCCTTCAAATAACTTCAGGCTCCATAATGGGAGAAGTAAAGAA
CAAAGACTTAAGGAACAGCTTGGCGCTCAACAAGAACCAGTGAAGAAATCCATTCAGGAATCAGAAGCTT
TTTTGCCTCAGAGCATACCTGAAGAGAGATACAAGATGAAGAGCAAGCCCCTAGGAATCTGCCTGATAAT
CGATTGCATTGGCAATGAGACAGAGCTTCTTCGAGACACCTTCACTTCCCTGGGCTATGAAGTCCAGAAA
TTCTTGCATCTCAGTATGCATGGTATATCCCAGATTCTTGGCCAATTTGCCTGTATGCCCGAGCACCGAG
ACTACGACAGCTTTGTGTGTGTCCTGGTGAGCCGAGGAGGCTCCCAGAGTGTGTATGGTGTGGATCAGAC
TCACTCAGGGCTCCCCCTGCATCACATCAGGAGGATGTTCATGGGAGATTCATGCCCTTATCTAGCAGGG
AAGCCAAAGATGTTTTTTATTCAGAACTATGTGGTGTCAGAGGGCCAGCTGGAGGACAGCAGCCTCTTGG
AGGTGGATGGGCCAGCGATGAAGAATGTGGAATTCAAGGCTCAGAAGCGAGGGCTGTGCACAGTTCACCG
AGAAGCTGACTTCTTCTGGAGCCTGTGTACTGCGGACATGTCCCTGCTGGAGCAGTCTCACAGCTCACCA
TCCCTGTACCTGCAGTGCCTCTCCCAGAAACTGAGACAAGAAAGAAAACGCCCACTCCTGGATCTTCACA
TTGAACTCAATGGCTACATGTATGATTGGAACAGCAGAGTTTCTGCCAAGGAGAAATATTATGTCTGGCT
GCAGCACACTCTGAGAAAGAAACTTATCCTCTCCTACACATAA
